Addgene plasmid #62908: pBS-KS-attB2-SA(1)-T2A-dVP16AD-Hsp70
Purpose: Creating dVP16AD hemidrivers from MiMIC lines with inserts into coding introns in Phase 1
Depositing lab: Benjamin White. Depositing organization: National Institute of Mental Health (NIMH). Publication: Plug-and-play genetic access to drosophila cell types using exchangeable exon cassettes. Diao F, Ironfield H, Luan H, Diao F, Shropshire WC, Ewer J, Marr E, Potter CJ, Landgraf M, White BH. Cell Rep. 2015 Mar 3;10(8):1410-21. doi: 10.1016/j.celrep.2015.01.059. Epub 2015 Feb 26. PubMed 25732830.
Backbone
  Vector backbone: pBS-KS-attB1-2-PT-SA-SD-1
  Backbone manufacturer: Hugo Bellen
  Backbone size w/o insert (bp): 3394
  Total vector size (bp): 4453
Growth in bacteria
  Bacterial resistance: Ampicillin, 100 μg/mL
  Growth temperature: 37°C
  Growth strain: DH5alpha
  Copy number: High Copy
Gene/Insert
  Gene/Insert name: T2A-dVP16AD-Hsp70
  Insert size (bp): 1054
Terms and licenses: Academic/Nonprofit Terms; Industry Terms: Not Available to Industry
Depositor comments: Reference: Venken KJT, et al, 2011, MiMIC: a highly versatile transposon insertion resource for engineering Drosophila melanogaster genes. Nature Method: 8:737-744.
How to cite: pBS-KS-attB2-SA(1)-T2A-dVP16AD-Hsp70 was a gift from Benjamin White (Addgene plasmid # 62908 ; http://n2t.net/addgene:62908 ; RRID:Addgene_62908)
