[The description below was written by a language model from this plasmid's Addgene catalogue record and pLannotate feature annotations shown in this document.]
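Description:
pBS-KS-attB2-SA(1)-T2A-dVP16AD-Hsp70 is a 4.45 kb pBluescript KS-based donor plasmid for recombinase-mediated cassette exchange in Drosophila, built on the pBS-KS-attB1-2-PT-SA-SD-1 backbone developed for the MiMIC transposon system. In E. coli it is maintained at high copy from a ColE1/pUC origin and selected with ampicillin through the β-lactamase gene. The usual pBluescript elements are also present: an f1 origin, a lacZα fragment with the lac promoter and operator, and flanking T7 and T3 promoters.

The roughly 1.05 kb payload lies between two φC31 integrase attB sites in inverted orientation. These allow the cassette to be swapped into the attP-flanked MiMIC insertion of a fly line when φC31 integrase is supplied. According to the construct name and stated purpose, the cassette begins with a splice acceptor set for reading frame phase 1, followed by a T2A peptide, the dVP16AD coding sequence and an Hsp70-derived 3′ region that presumably provides transcript termination and polyadenylation. The feature table annotates only an SV40 nuclear localization signal fragment and a herpes simplex virus VP16 fragment in this region; the splice acceptor, T2A and Hsp70 segments are not individually annotated. No promoter is included in the cassette, because expression depends on the host gene: when the cassette sits in a coding intron in the correct orientation, the splice acceptor captures the endogenous transcript, and T2A releases the VP16 activation-domain protein from the truncated native product.

The plasmid is used to convert MiMIC lines with phase 1 coding-intron insertions into dVP16AD hemidrivers. These supply the activation-domain half of a split transcriptional activator system for intersectional targeting of cell types that express the trapped gene.
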