Features (pLannotate 1.2.2; 16 found; start..end, strand, type, name):
    254..842     -  rep_origin     ori: high-copy-number ColE1/pMB1/pBR322/pUC origin of replication
   1013..1873    -  CDS            AmpR: β-lactamase; bla; confers resistance to ampicillin, carbenicillin, and related antibiotics
   1874..1978    -  promoter       AmpR promoter: bla
   2031..2459    -  rep_origin     f1 ori (sequence partly withheld): f1 bacteriophage origin of replication; arrow indicates direction of (+) strand synthesis
   2464..2619    -  CDS            lacZα (fragment): LacZα fragment of β-galactosidase; lacZ fragment
   2627..2645    +  promoter       T7 promoter: promoter for bacteriophage T7 RNA polymerase
   2681..2750    +  protein_bind   attB: attB site for the φC31 integrase (Groth et al., 2000) phage φC31 integrase
   3003..3022    +  CDS            SV40 NLS (fragment): nuclear localization signal of SV40 (simian virus 40) large T antigen
   3027..3269    +  CDS            VP16_HHV11 (fragment): Experimental evidence at protein level: Swiss-Prot protein existence level 1. May play a role in the aggregation of tegument proteins around nucleocapsids during virus morphogenesis. From Human herpesvirus 1 (strain 17) (HHV-1) (Human herpes simplex virus 1).
   3711..3731    +  misc_feature   MCS (fragment): pBluescript multiple cloning site
   4157..4226    -  protein_bind   attB: attB site for the φC31 integrase (Groth et al., 2000) phage φC31 integrase
   4266..4284    -  promoter       T3 promoter: promoter for bacteriophage T3 RNA polymerase
   4329..4345    -  protein_bind   lac operator: The lac repressor binds to the lac operator to inhibit transcription in E. coli. This inhibition can be relieved by adding lactose or isopropyl-β-D-thiogalactopyranoside (IPTG). lac repressor encoded by lacI
   4353..4383    -  promoter       lac promoter: promoter for the E. coli lac operon
   4398..4419    -  protein_bind   CAP binding site: CAP binding activates transcription in the presence of cAMP. E. coli catabolite activator protein
   4432..71      -  CDS            lacI (fragment) (across the origin): lac repressor; lacI; The lac repressor binds to the lac operator to inhibit transcription in E. coli. This inhibition can be relieved by adding lactose or isopropyl-β-D-thiogalactopyranoside (IPTG).
>Addgene plasmid #62908 | pBS-KS-attB2-SA(1)-T2A-dVP16AD-Hsp70 | depositor full sequence | sequence record 104035 | pBS-KS-attB2-SA(1)-T2A-dVP16AD-Hsp70 sequence 4453 bps
GAAACCTGTCGTGCCAGCTGCATTAATGAATCGGCCAACGCGCGGGGAGAGGCGGTTTGCGTATTGGGCG
CTCTTCCGCTTCCTCGCTCACTGACTCGCTGCGCTCGGTCGTTCGGCTGCGGCGAGCGGTATCAGCTCAC
TCAAAGGCGGTAATACGGTTATCCACAGAATCAGGGGATAACGCAGGAAAGAACATGTGAGCAAAAGGCC
AGCAAAAGGCCAGGAACCGTAAAAAGGCCGCGTTGCTGGCGTTTTTCCATAGGCTCCGCCCCCCTGACGA
GCATCACAAAAATCGACGCTCAAGTCAGAGGTGGCGAAACCCGACAGGACTATAAAGATACCAGGCGTTT
CCCCCTGGAAGCTCCCTCGTGCGCTCTCCTGTTCCGACCCTGCCGCTTACCGGATACCTGTCCGCCTTTC
TCCCTTCGGGAAGCGTGGCGCTTTCTCATAGCTCACGCTGTAGGTATCTCAGTTCGGTGTAGGTCGTTCG
CTCCAAGCTGGGCTGTGTGCACGAACCCCCCGTTCAGCCCGACCGCTGCGCCTTATCCGGTAACTATCGT
CTTGAGTCCAACCCGGTAAGACACGACTTATCGCCACTGGCAGCAGCCACTGGTAACAGGATTAGCAGAG
CGAGGTATGTAGGCGGTGCTACAGAGTTCTTGAAGTGGTGGCCTAACTACGGCTACACTAGAAGGACAGT
ATTTGGTATCTGCGCTCTGCTGAAGCCAGTTACCTTCGGAAAAAGAGTTGGTAGCTCTTGATCCGGCAAA
CAAACCACCGCTGGTAGCGGTGGTTTTTTTGTTTGCAAGCAGCAGATTACGCGCAGAAAAAAAGGATCTC
AAGAAGATCCTTTGATCTTTTCTACGGGGTCTGACGCTCAGTGGAACGAAAACTCACGTTAAGGGATTTT
GGTCATGAGATTATCAAAAAGGATCTTCACCTAGATCCTTTTAAATTAAAAATGAAGTTTTAAATCAATC
TAAAGTATATATGAGTAAACTTGGTCTGACAGTTACCAATGCTTAATCAGTGAGGCACCTATCTCAGCGA
TCTGTCTATTTCGTTCATCCATAGTTGCCTGACTCCCCGTCGTGTAGATAACTACGATACGGGAGGGCTT
ACCATCTGGCCCCAGTGCTGCAATGATACCGCGAGACCCACGCTCACCGGCTCCAGATTTATCAGCAATA
AACCAGCCAGCCGGAAGGGCCGAGCGCAGAAGTGGTCCTGCAACTTTATCCGCCTCCATCCAGTCTATTA
ATTGTTGCCGGGAAGCTAGAGTAAGTAGTTCGCCAGTTAATAGTTTGCGCAACGTTGTTGCCATTGCTAC
AGGCATCGTGGTGTCACGCTCGTCGTTTGGTATGGCTTCATTCAGCTCCGGTTCCCAACGATCAAGGCGA
GTTACATGATCCCCCATGTTGTGCAAAAAAGCGGTTAGCTCCTTCGGTCCTCCGATCGTTGTCAGAAGTA
AGTTGGCCGCAGTGTTATCACTCATGGTTATGGCAGCACTGCATAATTCTCTTACTGTCATGCCATCCGT
AAGATGCTTTTCTGTGACTGGTGAGTACTCAACCAAGTCATTCTGAGAATAGTGTATGCGGCGACCGAGT
TGCTCTTGCCCGGCGTCAATACGGGATAATACCGCGCCACATAGCAGAACTTTAAAAGTGCTCATCATTG
GAAAACGTTCTTCGGGGCGAAAACTCTCAAGGATCTTACCGCTGTTGAGATCCAGTTCGATGTAACCCAC
TCGTGCACCCAACTGATCTTCAGCATCTTTTACTTTCACCAGCGTTTCTGGGTGAGCAAAAACAGGAAGG
CAAAATGCCGCAAAAAAGGGAATAAGGGCGACACGGAAATGTTGAATACTCATACTCTTCCTTTTTCAAT
ATTATTGAAGCATTTATCAGGGTTATTGTCTCATGAGCGGATACATATTTGAATGTATTTAGAAAAATAA
ACAAATAGGGGTTCCGCGCACATTTCCCCGAAAAGTGCCACCTAAATTGTAAGCGTTAATATTTTGTTAA
AATTCGCGTTAAATTTTTGTTAAATCAGCTCATTTTTTAACCAATAGGCCGAAATCGGCAAAATCCCTTA
TAAATCAAAAGAATAGACCGAGATAGGGT
[37 nt withheld, positions 2130-2166]
AAAGAACGTGGACTCCAACGTCAAAGG
[49 nt withheld, positions 2194-2242]
T
[91 nt withheld, positions 2244-2334]
G
[124 nt withheld, positions 2336-2459]
CCCATTCGCCATTCAGGCTGCGCAACTGTTGGGAAGGGCGATCGGTGCGGGCCTCTTCGCTATTACGCCA
GCTGGCGAAAGGGGGATGTGCTGCAAGGCGATTAAGTTGGGTAACGCCAGGGTTTTCCCAGTCACGACGT
TGTAAAACGACGGCCAGTGAGCGCGCGTAATACGACTCACTATAGGGCGAATTGGAGCTCGCTAGCGATG
TAGGTCACGGTCTCGAAGCCGCGGTGCGGGTGCCAGGGCGTGCCCTTGGGCTCCCCGGGCGCGTACTCCA
CCTCACCCATCTGGTCCATCATGATGGTCGACTCTAGAAGTCGATCCAACATGGCGACTTGTCCCATCCC
CGGCATGTTTAAATATACTAATTATTCTTGAACTAATTTTAATCAACCGATTTATCTCTCTTCCGCAGGT
GGCGGAGGTTCCGGTGGAAGCGGAGGTAGCGGCGGATCCGAGGGCCGCGGCAGCCTGCTGACCTGCGGCG
ATGTGGAGGAGAACCCCGGGCCCATGGATAAAGCGGAATTAATTCCCGAGCCTCCAAAAAAGAAGAGAAA
GGTCGAATTGGGTACCGCCCCCCCCACCGACGTGTCCCTGGGCGATGAGCTGCACCTGGATGGCGAGGAT
GTGGCCATGGCCCACGCCGATGCCCTGGATGACTTCGACCTGGATATGCTGGGCGATGGCGACAGCCCCG
GCCCCGGCTTCACCCCCCACGATAGCGCCCCCTACGGCGCCCTGGACATGGCCGATTTCGAGTTCGAGCA
AATGTTCACCGACGCCCTGGGCATCGATGAGTACGGCGGCGCTAGCGGAGGAGGTGGTGGAGGTGGAGGT
GGAGGTACTAGTCTGGAGATCGAGGCCGCCTTCCTGGAGCGCGAGAACACCGCCCTGGAGACCCGCGTGG
CCGAGCTGCGCCAGCGCGTGCAGCGCCTGCGCAACCGCGTGAGCCAGTACCGCACCCGCTACGGCCCCCT
GGGCGGCGGCAAGTAACCTAGGTTAATTAATAAAATGAATCGTAGATACTGAAAAACCCCGCAAGTTCAC
TTCAACTGTGCATCGTGCACCATCTCAATTTCTTTCATTTATACATCGTTTTGCCTTCTTTTATGTAACT
ATACTCCTCTAAGTTTCAATCTTGGCCATGTAACCTCTGATCTATAGAATTTTTTAAATGACTAGAATTA
ATGCCCATCTTTTTTTTGGACCTAAATTCTTCATGAAAATATATTACGAGGGCTTATTCAGAAGCTTATC
GATACCGTCGACTAAAGCCAAATAGAAATTATTCAGTTCTGGCTTAAGTTTTTAAAAGTGATATTATTTA
TTTGGTTGTAACCAACCAAAAGAATGTAAATAACTAATACATAATTATGTTAGTTTTAAGTTAGCAACAA
ATTGATTTTAGCTATATTAGCTACTTGGTTAATAAATAGAATATATTTATTTAAAGATAATTCGTTTTTA
TTGTCAGGGAGTGAGTTTGCTTAAAAACTCGTTTTTAATTAAAGATCCGGAGGTAGCGGTGGAAGCGGAG
GTTCCGGAGGTAAGTTATTGAACAATGGCATCAAATGCCTTCATCATCACTACCCTTTAGCCCTTAAGAC
CCCACAATGACCTTACCCACTCAGAGAAAAAAGTAAATATGAAAGCCCATTTGAACTTCTAAGCTTGTCG
ACCATCATGATGGACCAGATGGGTGAGGTGGAGTACGCGCCCGGGGAGCCCAAGGGCACGCCCTGGCACC
CGCACCGCGGCTTCGAGACCGTGACCTACATCATGCATGGTACCCAGCTTTTGTTCCCTTTAGTGAGGGT
TAATTGCGCGCTTGGCGTAATCATGGTCATAGCTGTTTCCTGTGTGAAATTGTTATCCGCTCACAATTCC
ACACAACATACGAGCCGGAAGCATAAAGTGTAAAGCCTGGGGTGCCTAATGAGTGAGCTAACTCACATTA
ATTGCGTTGCGCTCACTGCCCGCTTTCCAGTCGG
