>Addgene plasmid #62908 | pBS-KS-attB2-SA(1)-T2A-dVP16AD-Hsp70 | addgene partial sequence | sequence record 110356 | M13pUC-Fwd 5'-CCCAGTCACGACGTTGTAAAACG-3'
CTCGAAGCCGCGGTGCGGGTGCCAGGGCGTGCCCTTGGGCTCCCCGGGCGCGTACTCCACCTCACCCATC
TGGTCCATCATGATGGTCGACTCTAGAAGTCGATCCAACATGGCGACTTGTCCCATCCCCGGCATGTTTA
AATATACTAATTATTCTTGAACTAATTTTAATCAACCGATTTATCTCTCTTCCGCAGGTGGCGGAGGTTC
CGGTGGAAGCGGAGGTAGCGGCGGATCCGAGGGCCGCGGCAGCCTGCTGACCTGCGGCGATGTGGAGGAG
AACCCCGGGCCCATGGATAAAGCGGAATTAATTCCCGAGCCTCCAAAAAAGAAGAGAAAGGTCGAATTGG
GTACCGCCCCCCCCACCGACGTGTCCCTGGGCGATGAGCTGCACCTGGATGGCGAGGATGTGGCCATGGC
CCACGCCGATGCCCTGGATGACTTCGACCTGGATATGCTGGGCGATGGCGACAGCCCCGGCCCCGGCTTC
ACCCCCCACGATAGCGCCCCCTACGGCGCCCTGGACATGGCCGATTTCGAGTTCGAGCAAATGTTCACCG
ACGCCCTGGGCATCGATGAGTACGGCGGCGCTAGCGGA
