>Addgene plasmid #62908 | pBS-KS-attB2-SA(1)-T2A-dVP16AD-Hsp70 | addgene partial sequence | sequence record 110364 | M13-Rev 5'-CAGGAAACAGCTATGACC-3'
TAAAGGGAACAAAAGCTGGGTACCATGCATGATGTAGGTCACGGTCTCGAAGCCGCGGTGCGGGTGCCAG
GGCGTGCCCTTGGGCTCCCCGGGCGCGTACTCCACCTCACCCATCTGGTCCATCATGATGGTCGACAAGC
TTAGAAGTTCAAATGGGCTTTCATATTTACTTTTTTCTCTGAGTGGGTAAGGTCATTGTGGGGTCTTAAG
GGCTAAAGGGTAGTGATGATGAAGGCATTTGATGCCATTGTTCAATAACTTACCTCCGGAACCTCCGCTT
CCACCGCTACCTCCGGATCTTTAATTAAAAACGAGTTTTTAAGCAAACTCACTCCCTGACAATAAAAACG
AATTATCTTTAAATAAATATATTCTATTTATTAACCAAGTAGCTAATATAGCTAAAATCAATTTGTTGCT
AACTTAAAACTAACATAATTATGTATTAGTTATTTACATTCTTTTGGTTGGTTACAACCAAATAAATAAT
ATCACTTTTAAAAACTTAAGCCAGAACTGAATAATTTCTATTTGGCTTTAGTCGACGGTATCGATAAGCT
TCTGAATAAGCCCTCGTAATATATTTTCATGAAGAATTTAGGTCCAAAAAAAAGATGGGCATTAATTCTA
GTCATTTAAAAAATTCTATAGATCAGAGGTTACATGGCCAAGATTGAAACTTAGAGGAGTATAGTTACAT
AAAAGAAGGCAAAACGATGTATAAATGAAAGAAATTGAGATGGTGCACGATGCACAGTTGAAGTGAACTT
GCGGGGTTTTTCAGTATCTACGATTCATTTTATTAATTAACCTAGGTTACTTGCCGCCGCCCAGGGGGCC
GT
